Addgene plasmid #132433: pKLF10.1.0-gDNA
Purpose: CRISPR/Cas9 plasmid to create GFP fusion proteins
Depositing lab: Kevin White. Depositing organization: University of Chicago.
Backbone
  Vector backbone: pX330
  Backbone manufacturer: addgene ID: 42230
  Vector type: CRISPR
Growth in bacteria
  Bacterial resistance: Ampicillin, 100 μg/mL
  Growth temperature: 37°C
  Growth strain: DH5alpha
  Copy number: High Copy
Gene/Insert
  Gene/Insert name: KLF10
  gRNA/shRNA sequence: CTGTCACTGTGTGGGAGCAG GGG
  Species: H. sapiens (human)
  Entrez Gene: KLF10 (a.k.a. EGR-alpha, EGRA, TIEG, TIEG1)
  Cloning method: Restriction Enzyme; 5′ cloning site BbsI (destroyed during cloning); 3′ cloning site BbsI (destroyed during cloning)
Terms and licenses: Academic/Nonprofit Terms; Industry Terms: Not Available to Industry
Depositor comments: gRNA sequence also includes uncloned PAM after the space
How to cite: pKLF10.1.0-gDNA was a gift from Kevin White (Addgene plasmid # 132433 ; http://n2t.net/addgene:132433 ; RRID:Addgene_132433)
