[The description below was written by a language model from this plasmid's Addgene catalogue record and pLannotate feature annotations shown in this document.]
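Description:
pKLF10.1.0-gDNA is a pX330-based CRISPR/Cas9 plasmid for mammalian cells that expresses both a single guide RNA against human KLF10 (also known as TIEG or TIEG1) and Streptococcus pyogenes Cas9 from one vector. It is maintained in E. coli as a high-copy plasmid through a ColE1/pUC-type origin and selected with ampicillin via the β-lactamase gene. An f1/M13 phage origin and short remnants of pBR322 bom and rop sequences are also annotated in the backbone.

The guide cassette consists of the human U6 RNA polymerase III promoter followed by the KLF10-targeting spacer, which was cloned into the BbsI sites (destroyed in the process), and the S. pyogenes gRNA scaffold. The depositor notes that the PAM listed with the guide is genomic and is not part of the cloned sequence. Cas9 is driven by a hybrid promoter made up of the CMV enhancer, the chicken β-actin promoter and a hybrid intron. The coding sequence is annotated as two contiguous N- and C-terminal portions that together make up the full-length nuclease, ending in a nucleoplasmin nuclear localization signal and followed by a bGH polyadenylation signal. A single AAV2 ITR sits downstream, so by itself it does not define a packageable AAV genome.

The stated purpose is to create GFP fusion proteins. No GFP or homology-arm sequence appears in either feature table, so this plasmid evidently supplies only the nuclease and guide to cut the KLF10 locus, and the GFP sequence presumably comes from a separate donor template that the record does not describe. The two sequence records (depositor and NGS) differ by one nucleotide in length and in their start coordinate, but they show the same feature set.
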