Features (pLannotate 1.2.2; 18 found; start..end, strand, type, name):
     79..122     +  misc_RNA       gRNA scaffold (fragment): guide RNA scaffold for the Streptococcus pyogenes CRISPR/Cas9 system
    169..454     +  enhancer       CMV enhancer: human cytomegalovirus immediate early enhancer; contains an 18-bp deletion relative to the standard CMV enhancer
    456..733     +  promoter       chicken β-actin promoter: No description available
    734..962     +  intron         hybrid intron: hybrid between chicken β-actin (CBA) and minute virus of mice (MMV) introns (Gray et al., 2011)
   1100..2701    +  CDS            Cas9(N): N-terminal portion of Streptococcus pyogenes Cas9 (Zetsche et al., 2015)
   2702..5200    +  CDS            Cas9(C): C-terminal portion of Streptococcus pyogenes Cas9 (Zetsche et al., 2015)
   5201..5248    +  CDS            nucleoplasmin NLS: bipartite nuclear localization signal from nucleoplasmin
   5282..5393    +  polyA_signal   bGH poly(A) signal: bovine growth hormone polyadenylation signal
   5498..5638    +  repeat_region  AAV2 ITR: inverted terminal repeat of adeno-associated virus serotype 2 inverted
   5643..5694    -  misc_feature   bom (fragment): basis of mobility region from pBR322
   5713..6093    +  rep_origin     M13 ori (sequence partly withheld): M13 bacteriophage origin of replication; arrow indicates direction of (+) strand synthesis
   6169..6218    -  misc_feature   bom (fragment): basis of mobility region from pBR322
   6320..6355    -  CDS            rop (fragment): Rop protein, which maintains plasmids at low copy number; rop
   6450..6554    +  promoter       AmpR promoter: bla
   6555..7415    +  CDS            AmpR: β-lactamase; bla; confers resistance to ampicillin, carbenicillin, and related antibiotics
   7586..8174    +  rep_origin     ori: high-copy-number ColE1/pMB1/pBR322/pUC origin of replication
   8236..8476    +  promoter       U6 promoter: RNA polymerase III promoter for human U6 snRNA
   8505..72      +  misc_RNA       gRNA scaffold (across the origin): guide RNA scaffold for the Streptococcus pyogenes CRISPR/Cas9 system
>Addgene plasmid #132433 | pKLF10.1.0-gDNA | depositor full sequence | sequence record 254391 | Full Sequence
TAGAGCTAGAAATAGCAAGTTAAAATAAGGCTAGTCCGTTATCAACTTGAAAAAGTGGCACCGAGTCGGT
GCTTTTTTGTTTTAGAGCTAGAAATAGCAAGTTAAAATAAGGCTAGTCCGTTTTTAGCGCGTGCGCCAAT
TCTGCAGACAAATGGCTCTAGAGGTACCCGTTACATAACTTACGGTAAATGGCCCGCCTGGCTGACCGCC
CAACGACCCCCGCCCATTGACGTCAATAGTAACGCCAATAGGGACTTTCCATTGACGTCAATGGGTGGAG
TATTTACGGTAAACTGCCCACTTGGCAGTACATCAAGTGTATCATATGCCAAGTACGCCCCCTATTGACG
TCAATGACGGTAAATGGCCCGCCTGGCATTGTGCCCAGTACATGACCTTATGGGACTTTCCTACTTGGCA
GTACATCTACGTATTAGTCATCGCTATTACCATGGTCGAGGTGAGCCCCACGTTCTGCTTCACTCTCCCC
ATCTCCCCCCCCTCCCCACCCCCAATTTTGTATTTATTTATTTTTTAATTATTTTGTGCAGCGATGGGGG
CGGGGGGGGGGGGGGGGCGCGCGCCAGGCGGGGCGGGGCGGGGCGAGGGGCGGGGCGGGGCGAGGCGGAG
AGGTGCGGCGGCAGCCAATCAGAGCGGCGCGCTCCGAAAGTTTCCTTTTATGGCGAGGCGGCGGCGGCGG
CGGCCCTATAAAAAGCGAAGCGCGCGGCGGGCGGGAGTCGCTGCGACGCTGCCTTCGCCCCGTGCCCCGC
TCCGCCGCCGCCTCGCGCCGCCCGCCCCGGCTCTGACTGACCGCGTTACTCCCACAGGTGAGCGGGCGGG
ACGGCCCTTCTCCTCCGGGCTGTAATTAGCTGAGCAAGAGGTAAGGGTTTAAGGGATGGTTGGTTGGTGG
GGTATTAATGTTTAATTACCTGGAGCACCTGCCTGAAATCACTTTTTTTCAGGTTGGACCGGTGCCACCA
TGGACTATAAGGACCACGACGGAGACTACAAGGATCATGATATTGATTACAAAGACGATGACGATAAGAT
GGCCCCAAAGAAGAAGCGGAAGGTCGGTATCCACGGAGTCCCAGCAGCCGACAAGAAGTACAGCATCGGC
CTGGACATCGGCACCAACTCTGTGGGCTGGGCCGTGATCACCGACGAGTACAAGGTGCCCAGCAAGAAAT
TCAAGGTGCTGGGCAACACCGACCGGCACAGCATCAAGAAGAACCTGATCGGAGCCCTGCTGTTCGACAG
CGGCGAAACAGCCGAGGCCACCCGGCTGAAGAGAACCGCCAGAAGAAGATACACCAGACGGAAGAACCGG
ATCTGCTATCTGCAAGAGATCTTCAGCAACGAGATGGCCAAGGTGGACGACAGCTTCTTCCACAGACTGG
AAGAGTCCTTCCTGGTGGAAGAGGATAAGAAGCACGAGCGGCACCCCATCTTCGGCAACATCGTGGACGA
GGTGGCCTACCACGAGAAGTACCCCACCATCTACCACCTGAGAAAGAAACTGGTGGACAGCACCGACAAG
GCCGACCTGCGGCTGATCTATCTGGCCCTGGCCCACATGATCAAGTTCCGGGGCCACTTCCTGATCGAGG
GCGACCTGAACCCCGACAACAGCGACGTGGACAAGCTGTTCATCCAGCTGGTGCAGACCTACAACCAGCT
GTTCGAGGAAAACCCCATCAACGCCAGCGGCGTGGACGCCAAGGCCATCCTGTCTGCCAGACTGAGCAAG
AGCAGACGGCTGGAAAATCTGATCGCCCAGCTGCCCGGCGAGAAGAAGAATGGCCTGTTCGGAAACCTGA
TTGCCCTGAGCCTGGGCCTGACCCCCAACTTCAAGAGCAACTTCGACCTGGCCGAGGATGCCAAACTGCA
GCTGAGCAAGGACACCTACGACGACGACCTGGACAACCTGCTGGCCCAGATCGGCGACCAGTACGCCGAC
CTGTTTCTGGCCGCCAAGAACCTGTCCGACGCCATCCTGCTGAGCGACATCCTGAGAGTGAACACCGAGA
TCACCAAGGCCCCCCTGAGCGCCTCTATGATCAAGAGATACGACGAGCACCACCAGGACCTGACCCTGCT
GAAAGCTCTCGTGCGGCAGCAGCTGCCTGAGAAGTACAAAGAGATTTTCTTCGACCAGAGCAAGAACGGC
TACGCCGGCTACATTGACGGCGGAGCCAGCCAGGAAGAGTTCTACAAGTTCATCAAGCCCATCCTGGAAA
AGATGGACGGCACCGAGGAACTGCTCGTGAAGCTGAACAGAGAGGACCTGCTGCGGAAGCAGCGGACCTT
CGACAACGGCAGCATCCCCCACCAGATCCACCTGGGAGAGCTGCACGCCATTCTGCGGCGGCAGGAAGAT
TTTTACCCATTCCTGAAGGACAACCGGGAAAAGATCGAGAAGATCCTGACCTTCCGCATCCCCTACTACG
TGGGCCCTCTGGCCAGGGGAAACAGCAGATTCGCCTGGATGACCAGAAAGAGCGAGGAAACCATCACCCC
CTGGAACTTCGAGGAAGTGGTGGACAAGGGCGCTTCCGCCCAGAGCTTCATCGAGCGGATGACCAACTTC
GATAAGAACCTGCCCAACGAGAAGGTGCTGCCCAAGCACAGCCTGCTGTACGAGTACTTCACCGTGTATA
ACGAGCTGACCAAAGTGAAATACGTGACCGAGGGAATGAGAAAGCCCGCCTTCCTGAGCGGCGAGCAGAA
AAAGGCCATCGTGGACCTGCTGTTCAAGACCAACCGGAAAGTGACCGTGAAGCAGCTGAAAGAGGACTAC
TTCAAGAAAATCGAGTGCTTCGACTCCGTGGAAATCTCCGGCGTGGAAGATCGGTTCAACGCCTCCCTGG
GCACATACCACGATCTGCTGAAAATTATCAAGGACAAGGACTTCCTGGACAATGAGGAAAACGAGGACAT
TCTGGAAGATATCGTGCTGACCCTGACACTGTTTGAGGACAGAGAGATGATCGAGGAACGGCTGAAAACC
TATGCCCACCTGTTCGACGACAAAGTGATGAAGCAGCTGAAGCGGCGGAGATACACCGGCTGGGGCAGGC
TGAGCCGGAAGCTGATCAACGGCATCCGGGACAAGCAGTCCGGCAAGACAATCCTGGATTTCCTGAAGTC
CGACGGCTTCGCCAACAGAAACTTCATGCAGCTGATCCACGACGACAGCCTGACCTTTAAAGAGGACATC
CAGAAAGCCCAGGTGTCCGGCCAGGGCGATAGCCTGCACGAGCACATTGCCAATCTGGCCGGCAGCCCCG
CCATTAAGAAGGGCATCCTGCAGACAGTGAAGGTGGTGGACGAGCTCGTGAAAGTGATGGGCCGGCACAA
GCCCGAGAACATCGTGATCGAAATGGCCAGAGAGAACCAGACCACCCAGAAGGGACAGAAGAACAGCCGC
GAGAGAATGAAGCGGATCGAAGAGGGCATCAAAGAGCTGGGCAGCCAGATCCTGAAAGAACACCCCGTGG
AAAACACCCAGCTGCAGAACGAGAAGCTGTACCTGTACTACCTGCAGAATGGGCGGGATATGTACGTGGA
CCAGGAACTGGACATCAACCGGCTGTCCGACTACGATGTGGACCATATCGTGCCTCAGAGCTTTCTGAAG
GACGACTCCATCGACAACAAGGTGCTGACCAGAAGCGACAAGAACCGGGGCAAGAGCGACAACGTGCCCT
CCGAAGAGGTCGTGAAGAAGATGAAGAACTACTGGCGGCAGCTGCTGAACGCCAAGCTGATTACCCAGAG
AAAGTTCGACAATCTGACCAAGGCCGAGAGAGGCGGCCTGAGCGAACTGGATAAGGCCGGCTTCATCAAG
AGACAGCTGGTGGAAACCCGGCAGATCACAAAGCACGTGGCACAGATCCTGGACTCCCGGATGAACACTA
AGTACGACGAGAATGACAAGCTGATCCGGGAAGTGAAAGTGATCACCCTGAAGTCCAAGCTGGTGTCCGA
TTTCCGGAAGGATTTCCAGTTTTACAAAGTGCGCGAGATCAACAACTACCACCACGCCCACGACGCCTAC
CTGAACGCCGTCGTGGGAACCGCCCTGATCAAAAAGTACCCTAAGCTGGAAAGCGAGTTCGTGTACGGCG
ACTACAAGGTGTACGACGTGCGGAAGATGATCGCCAAGAGCGAGCAGGAAATCGGCAAGGCTACCGCCAA
GTACTTCTTCTACAGCAACATCATGAACTTTTTCAAGACCGAGATTACCCTGGCCAACGGCGAGATCCGG
AAGCGGCCTCTGATCGAGACAAACGGCGAAACCGGGGAGATCGTGTGGGATAAGGGCCGGGATTTTGCCA
CCGTGCGGAAAGTGCTGAGCATGCCCCAAGTGAATATCGTGAAAAAGACCGAGGTGCAGACAGGCGGCTT
CAGCAAAGAGTCTATCCTGCCCAAGAGGAACAGCGATAAGCTGATCGCCAGAAAGAAGGACTGGGACCCT
AAGAAGTACGGCGGCTTCGACAGCCCCACCGTGGCCTATTCTGTGCTGGTGGTGGCCAAAGTGGAAAAGG
GCAAGTCCAAGAAACTGAAGAGTGTGAAAGAGCTGCTGGGGATCACCATCATGGAAAGAAGCAGCTTCGA
GAAGAATCCCATCGACTTTCTGGAAGCCAAGGGCTACAAAGAAGTGAAAAAGGACCTGATCATCAAGCTG
CCTAAGTACTCCCTGTTCGAGCTGGAAAACGGCCGGAAGAGAATGCTGGCCTCTGCCGGCGAACTGCAGA
AGGGAAACGAACTGGCCCTGCCCTCCAAATATGTGAACTTCCTGTACCTGGCCAGCCACTATGAGAAGCT
GAAGGGCTCCCCCGAGGATAATGAGCAGAAACAGCTGTTTGTGGAACAGCACAAGCACTACCTGGACGAG
ATCATCGAGCAGATCAGCGAGTTCTCCAAGAGAGTGATCCTGGCCGACGCTAATCTGGACAAAGTGCTGT
CCGCCTACAACAAGCACCGGGATAAGCCCATCAGAGAGCAGGCCGAGAATATCATCCACCTGTTTACCCT
GACCAATCTGGGAGCCCCTGCCGCCTTCAAGTACTTTGACACCACCATCGACCGGAAGAGGTACACCAGC
ACCAAAGAGGTGCTGGACGCCACCCTGATCCACCAGAGCATCACCGGCCTGTACGAGACACGGATCGACC
TGTCTCAGCTGGGAGGCGACAAAAGGCCGGCGGCCACGAAAAAGGCCGGCCAGGCAAAAAAGAAAAAGTA
AGAATTCCTAGAGCTCGCTGATCAGCCTCGACTGTGCCTTCTAGTTGCCAGCCATCTGTTGTTTGCCCCT
CCCCCGTGCCTTCCTTGACCCTGGAAGGTGCCACTCCCACTGTCCTTTCCTAATAAAATGAGGAAATTGC
ATCGCATTGTCTGAGTAGGTGTCATTCTATTCTGGGGGGTGGGGTGGGGCAGGACAGCAAGGGGGAGGAT
TGGGAAGAGAATAGCAGGCATGCTGGGGAGCGGCCGCAGGAACCCCTAGTGATGGAGTTGGCCACTCCCT
CTCTGCGCGCTCGCTCGCTCACTGAGGCCGGGCGACCAAAGGTCGCCCGACGCCCGGGCTTTGCCCGGGC
GGCCTCAGTGAGCGAGCGAGCGCGCAGCTGCCTGCAGGGGCGCCTGATGCGGTATTTTCTCCTTACGCAT
CTGTGCGGTATTTCACACCGCATA
[142 nt withheld, positions 5695-5836]
C
[141 nt withheld, positions 5838-5978]
CCTTTGACGTTGGAGTCCACGTTCTTT
[37 nt withheld, positions 6006-6042]
ACCCTATCTCGGGCTATTCTTTTGATTTATAAGGGATTTTGCCGATTTCGGCCTATTGGTTAAAAAATGA
GCTGATTTAACAAAAATTTAACGCGAATTTTAACAAAATATTAACGTTTACAATTTTATGGTGCACTCTC
AGTACAATCTGCTCTGATGCCGCATAGTTAAGCCAGCCCCGACACCCGCCAACACCCGCTGACGCGCCCT
GACGGGCTTGTCTGCTCCCGGCATCCGCTTACAGACAAGCTGTGACCGTCTCCGGGAGCTGCATGTGTCA
GAGGTTTTCACCGTCATCACCGAAACGCGCGAGACGAAAGGGCCTCGTGATACGCCTATTTTTATAGGTT
AATGTCATGATAATAATGGTTTCTTAGACGTCAGGTGGCACTTTTCGGGGAAATGTGCGCGGAACCCCTA
TTTGTTTATTTTTCTAAATACATTCAAATATGTATCCGCTCATGAGACAATAACCCTGATAAATGCTTCA
ATAATATTGAAAAAGGAAGAGTATGAGTATTCAACATTTCCGTGTCGCCCTTATTCCCTTTTTTGCGGCA
TTTTGCCTTCCTGTTTTTGCTCACCCAGAAACGCTGGTGAAAGTAAAAGATGCTGAAGATCAGTTGGGTG
CACGAGTGGGTTACATCGAACTGGATCTCAACAGCGGTAAGATCCTTGAGAGTTTTCGCCCCGAAGAACG
TTTTCCAATGATGAGCACTTTTAAAGTTCTGCTATGTGGCGCGGTATTATCCCGTATTGACGCCGGGCAA
GAGCAACTCGGTCGCCGCATACACTATTCTCAGAATGACTTGGTTGAGTACTCACCAGTCACAGAAAAGC
ATCTTACGGATGGCATGACAGTAAGAGAATTATGCAGTGCTGCCATAACCATGAGTGATAACACTGCGGC
CAACTTACTTCTGACAACGATCGGAGGACCGAAGGAGCTAACCGCTTTTTTGCACAACATGGGGGATCAT
GTAACTCGCCTTGATCGTTGGGAACCGGAGCTGAATGAAGCCATACCAAACGACGAGCGTGACACCACGA
TGCCTGTAGCAATGGCAACAACGTTGCGCAAACTATTAACTGGCGAACTACTTACTCTAGCTTCCCGGCA
ACAATTAATAGACTGGATGGAGGCGGATAAAGTTGCAGGACCACTTCTGCGCTCGGCCCTTCCGGCTGGC
TGGTTTATTGCTGATAAATCTGGAGCCGGTGAGCGTGGAAGCCGCGGTATCATTGCAGCACTGGGGCCAG
ATGGTAAGCCCTCCCGTATCGTAGTTATCTACACGACGGGGAGTCAGGCAACTATGGATGAACGAAATAG
ACAGATCGCTGAGATAGGTGCCTCACTGATTAAGCATTGGTAACTGTCAGACCAAGTTTACTCATATATA
CTTTAGATTGATTTAAAACTTCATTTTTAATTTAAAAGGATCTAGGTGAAGATCCTTTTTGATAATCTCA
TGACCAAAATCCCTTAACGTGAGTTTTCGTTCCACTGAGCGTCAGACCCCGTAGAAAAGATCAAAGGATC
TTCTTGAGATCCTTTTTTTCTGCGCGTAATCTGCTGCTTGCAAACAAAAAAACCACCGCTACCAGCGGTG
GTTTGTTTGCCGGATCAAGAGCTACCAACTCTTTTTCCGAAGGTAACTGGCTTCAGCAGAGCGCAGATAC
CAAATACTGTCCTTCTAGTGTAGCCGTAGTTAGGCCACCACTTCAAGAACTCTGTAGCACCGCCTACATA
CCTCGCTCTGCTAATCCTGTTACCAGTGGCTGCTGCCAGTGGCGATAAGTCGTGTCTTACCGGGTTGGAC
TCAAGACGATAGTTACCGGATAAGGCGCAGCGGTCGGGCTGAACGGGGGGTTCGTGCACACAGCCCAGCT
TGGAGCGAACGACCTACACCGAACTGAGATACCTACAGCGTGAGCTATGAGAAAGCGCCACGCTTCCCGA
AGGGAGAAAGGCGGACAGGTATCCGGTAAGCGGCAGGGTCGGAACAGGAGAGCGCACGAGGGAGCTTCCA
GGGGGAAACGCCTGGTATCTTTATAGTCCTGTCGGGTTTCGCCACCTCTGACTTGAGCGTCGATTTTTGT
GATGCTCGTCAGGGGGGCGGAGCCTATGGAAAAACGCCAGCAACGCGGCCTTTTTACGGTTCCTGGCCTT
TTGCTGGCCTTTTGCTCACATGTGAGGGCCTATTTCCCATGATTCCTTCATATTTGCATATACGATACAA
GGCTGTTAGAGAGATAATTGGAATTAATTTGACTGTAAACACAAAGATATTAGTACAAAATACGTGACGT
AGAAAGTAATAATTTCTTGGGTAGTTTGCAGTTTTAAAATTATGTTTTAAAATGGACTATCATATGCTTA
CCGTAACTTGAAAGTATTTCGATTTCTTGGCTTTATATATCTTGTGGAAAGGACGAAACACCCTGTCACT
GTGTGGGAGCAGGTTT
