Features (pLannotate 1.2.2; 18 found; start..end, strand, type, name):
      1..241     +  promoter       U6 promoter: RNA polymerase III promoter for human U6 snRNA
    271..346     +  misc_RNA       gRNA scaffold: guide RNA scaffold for the Streptococcus pyogenes CRISPR/Cas9 system
    353..396     +  misc_RNA       gRNA scaffold (fragment): guide RNA scaffold for the Streptococcus pyogenes CRISPR/Cas9 system
    443..728     +  enhancer       CMV enhancer: human cytomegalovirus immediate early enhancer; contains an 18-bp deletion relative to the standard CMV enhancer
    730..1008    +  promoter       chicken β-actin promoter: No description available
   1009..1236    +  intron         hybrid intron: hybrid between chicken β-actin (CBA) and minute virus of mice (MMV) introns (Gray et al., 2011)
   1374..2975    +  CDS            Cas9(N): N-terminal portion of Streptococcus pyogenes Cas9 (Zetsche et al., 2015)
   2976..5474    +  CDS            Cas9(C): C-terminal portion of Streptococcus pyogenes Cas9 (Zetsche et al., 2015)
   5475..5522    +  CDS            nucleoplasmin NLS: bipartite nuclear localization signal from nucleoplasmin
   5556..5667    +  polyA_signal   bGH poly(A) signal: bovine growth hormone polyadenylation signal
   5772..5912    +  repeat_region  AAV2 ITR: inverted terminal repeat of adeno-associated virus serotype 2 inverted
   5917..5968    -  misc_feature   bom (fragment): basis of mobility region from pBR322
   5987..6442    +  rep_origin     f1 ori (sequence partly withheld): f1 bacteriophage origin of replication; arrow indicates direction of (+) strand synthesis
   6443..6492    -  misc_feature   bom (fragment): basis of mobility region from pBR322
   6594..6629    -  CDS            rop (fragment): Rop protein, which maintains plasmids at low copy number; rop
   6724..6828    +  promoter       AmpR promoter: bla
   6829..7689    +  CDS            AmpR: β-lactamase; bla; confers resistance to ampicillin, carbenicillin, and related antibiotics
   7860..8448    +  rep_origin     ori: high-copy-number ColE1/pMB1/pBR322/pUC origin of replication
>Addgene plasmid #132433 | pKLF10.1.0-gDNA | addgene full sequence | sequence record 266215 | Addgene NGS Result
GAGGGCCTATTTCCCATGATTCCTTCATATTTGCATATACGATACAAGGCTGTTAGAGAGATAATTGGAA
TTAATTTGACTGTAAACACAAAGATATTAGTACAAAATACGTGACGTAGAAAGTAATAATTTCTTGGGTA
GTTTGCAGTTTTAAAATTATGTTTTAAAATGGACTATCATATGCTTACCGTAACTTGAAAGTATTTCGAT
TTCTTGGCTTTATATATCTTGTGGAAAGGACGAAACACCGCTGTCACTGTGTGGGAGCAGGTTTTAGAGC
TAGAAATAGCAAGTTAAAATAAGGCTAGTCCGTTATCAACTTGAAAAAGTGGCACCGAGTCGGTGCTTTT
TTGTTTTAGAGCTAGAAATAGCAAGTTAAAATAAGGCTAGTCCGTTTTTAGCGCGTGCGCCAATTCTGCA
GACAAATGGCTCTAGAGGTACCCGTTACATAACTTACGGTAAATGGCCCGCCTGGCTGACCGCCCAACGA
CCCCCGCCCATTGACGTCAATAGTAACGCCAATAGGGACTTTCCATTGACGTCAATGGGTGGAGTATTTA
CGGTAAACTGCCCACTTGGCAGTACATCAAGTGTATCATATGCCAAGTACGCCCCCTATTGACGTCAATG
ACGGTAAATGGCCCGCCTGGCATTGTGCCCAGTACATGACCTTATGGGACTTTCCTACTTGGCAGTACAT
CTACGTATTAGTCATCGCTATTACCATGGTCGAGGTGAGCCCCACGTTCTGCTTCACTCTCCCCATCTCC
CCCCCCTCCCCACCCCCAATTTTGTATTTATTTATTTTTTAATTATTTTGTGCAGCGATGGGGGCGGGGG
GGGGGGGGGGGGCGCGCGCCAGGCGGGGCGGGGCGGGGCGAGGGGCGGGGCGGGGCGAGGCGGAGAGGTG
CGGCGGCAGCCAATCAGAGCGGCGCGCTCCGAAAGTTTCCTTTTATGGCGAGGCGGCGGCGGCGGCGGCC
CTATAAAAAGCGAAGCGCGCGGCGGGCGGGAGTCGCTGCGCGCTGCCTTCGCCCCGTGCCCCGCTCCGCC
GCCGCCTCGCGCCGCCCGCCCCGGCTCTGACTGACCGCGTTACTCCCACAGGTGAGCGGGCGGGACGGCC
CTTCTCCTCCGGGCTGTAATTAGCTGAGCAAGAGGTAAGGGTTTAAGGGATGGTTGGTTGGTGGGGTATT
AATGTTTAATTACCTGGAGCACCTGCCTGAAATCACTTTTTTTCAGGTTGGACCGGTGCCACCATGGACT
ATAAGGACCACGACGGAGACTACAAGGATCATGATATTGATTACAAAGACGATGACGATAAGATGGCCCC
AAAGAAGAAGCGGAAGGTCGGTATCCACGGAGTCCCAGCAGCCGACAAGAAGTACAGCATCGGCCTGGAC
ATCGGCACCAACTCTGTGGGCTGGGCCGTGATCACCGACGAGTACAAGGTGCCCAGCAAGAAATTCAAGG
TGCTGGGCAACACCGACCGGCACAGCATCAAGAAGAACCTGATCGGAGCCCTGCTGTTCGACAGCGGCGA
AACAGCCGAGGCCACCCGGCTGAAGAGAACCGCCAGAAGAAGATACACCAGACGGAAGAACCGGATCTGC
TATCTGCAAGAGATCTTCAGCAACGAGATGGCCAAGGTGGACGACAGCTTCTTCCACAGACTGGAAGAGT
CCTTCCTGGTGGAAGAGGATAAGAAGCACGAGCGGCACCCCATCTTCGGCAACATCGTGGACGAGGTGGC
CTACCACGAGAAGTACCCCACCATCTACCACCTGAGAAAGAAACTGGTGGACAGCACCGACAAGGCCGAC
CTGCGGCTGATCTATCTGGCCCTGGCCCACATGATCAAGTTCCGGGGCCACTTCCTGATCGAGGGCGACC
TGAACCCCGACAACAGCGACGTGGACAAGCTGTTCATCCAGCTGGTGCAGACCTACAACCAGCTGTTCGA
GGAAAACCCCATCAACGCCAGCGGCGTGGACGCCAAGGCCATCCTGTCTGCCAGACTGAGCAAGAGCAGA
CGGCTGGAAAATCTGATCGCCCAGCTGCCCGGCGAGAAGAAGAATGGCCTGTTCGGAAACCTGATTGCCC
TGAGCCTGGGCCTGACCCCCAACTTCAAGAGCAACTTCGACCTGGCCGAGGATGCCAAACTGCAGCTGAG
CAAGGACACCTACGACGACGACCTGGACAACCTGCTGGCCCAGATCGGCGACCAGTACGCCGACCTGTTT
CTGGCCGCCAAGAACCTGTCCGACGCCATCCTGCTGAGCGACATCCTGAGAGTGAACACCGAGATCACCA
AGGCCCCCCTGAGCGCCTCTATGATCAAGAGATACGACGAGCACCACCAGGACCTGACCCTGCTGAAAGC
TCTCGTGCGGCAGCAGCTGCCTGAGAAGTACAAAGAGATTTTCTTCGACCAGAGCAAGAACGGCTACGCC
GGCTACATTGACGGCGGAGCCAGCCAGGAAGAGTTCTACAAGTTCATCAAGCCCATCCTGGAAAAGATGG
ACGGCACCGAGGAACTGCTCGTGAAGCTGAACAGAGAGGACCTGCTGCGGAAGCAGCGGACCTTCGACAA
CGGCAGCATCCCCCACCAGATCCACCTGGGAGAGCTGCACGCCATTCTGCGGCGGCAGGAAGATTTTTAC
CCATTCCTGAAGGACAACCGGGAAAAGATCGAGAAGATCCTGACCTTCCGCATCCCCTACTACGTGGGCC
CTCTGGCCAGGGGAAACAGCAGATTCGCCTGGATGACCAGAAAGAGCGAGGAAACCATCACCCCCTGGAA
CTTCGAGGAAGTGGTGGACAAGGGCGCTTCCGCCCAGAGCTTCATCGAGCGGATGACCAACTTCGATAAG
AACCTGCCCAACGAGAAGGTGCTGCCCAAGCACAGCCTGCTGTACGAGTACTTCACCGTGTATAACGAGC
TGACCAAAGTGAAATACGTGACCGAGGGAATGAGAAAGCCCGCCTTCCTGAGCGGCGAGCAGAAAAAGGC
CATCGTGGACCTGCTGTTCAAGACCAACCGGAAAGTGACCGTGAAGCAGCTGAAAGAGGACTACTTCAAG
AAAATCGAGTGCTTCGACTCCGTGGAAATCTCCGGCGTGGAAGATCGGTTCAACGCCTCCCTGGGCACAT
ACCACGATCTGCTGAAAATTATCAAGGACAAGGACTTCCTGGACAATGAGGAAAACGAGGACATTCTGGA
AGATATCGTGCTGACCCTGACACTGTTTGAGGACAGAGAGATGATCGAGGAACGGCTGAAAACCTATGCC
CACCTGTTCGACGACAAAGTGATGAAGCAGCTGAAGCGGCGGAGATACACCGGCTGGGGCAGGCTGAGCC
GGAAGCTGATCAACGGCATCCGGGACAAGCAGTCCGGCAAGACAATCCTGGATTTCCTGAAGTCCGACGG
CTTCGCCAACAGAAACTTCATGCAGCTGATCCACGACGACAGCCTGACCTTTAAAGAGGACATCCAGAAA
GCCCAGGTGTCCGGCCAGGGCGATAGCCTGCACGAGCACATTGCCAATCTGGCCGGCAGCCCCGCCATTA
AGAAGGGCATCCTGCAGACAGTGAAGGTGGTGGACGAGCTCGTGAAAGTGATGGGCCGGCACAAGCCCGA
GAACATCGTGATCGAAATGGCCAGAGAGAACCAGACCACCCAGAAGGGACAGAAGAACAGCCGCGAGAGA
ATGAAGCGGATCGAAGAGGGCATCAAAGAGCTGGGCAGCCAGATCCTGAAAGAACACCCCGTGGAAAACA
CCCAGCTGCAGAACGAGAAGCTGTACCTGTACTACCTGCAGAATGGGCGGGATATGTACGTGGACCAGGA
ACTGGACATCAACCGGCTGTCCGACTACGATGTGGACCATATCGTGCCTCAGAGCTTTCTGAAGGACGAC
TCCATCGACAACAAGGTGCTGACCAGAAGCGACAAGAACCGGGGCAAGAGCGACAACGTGCCCTCCGAAG
AGGTCGTGAAGAAGATGAAGAACTACTGGCGGCAGCTGCTGAACGCCAAGCTGATTACCCAGAGAAAGTT
CGACAATCTGACCAAGGCCGAGAGAGGCGGCCTGAGCGAACTGGATAAGGCCGGCTTCATCAAGAGACAG
CTGGTGGAAACCCGGCAGATCACAAAGCACGTGGCACAGATCCTGGACTCCCGGATGAACACTAAGTACG
ACGAGAATGACAAGCTGATCCGGGAAGTGAAAGTGATCACCCTGAAGTCCAAGCTGGTGTCCGATTTCCG
GAAGGATTTCCAGTTTTACAAAGTGCGCGAGATCAACAACTACCACCACGCCCACGACGCCTACCTGAAC
GCCGTCGTGGGAACCGCCCTGATCAAAAAGTACCCTAAGCTGGAAAGCGAGTTCGTGTACGGCGACTACA
AGGTGTACGACGTGCGGAAGATGATCGCCAAGAGCGAGCAGGAAATCGGCAAGGCTACCGCCAAGTACTT
CTTCTACAGCAACATCATGAACTTTTTCAAGACCGAGATTACCCTGGCCAACGGCGAGATCCGGAAGCGG
CCTCTGATCGAGACAAACGGCGAAACCGGGGAGATCGTGTGGGATAAGGGCCGGGATTTTGCCACCGTGC
GGAAAGTGCTGAGCATGCCCCAAGTGAATATCGTGAAAAAGACCGAGGTGCAGACAGGCGGCTTCAGCAA
AGAGTCTATCCTGCCCAAGAGGAACAGCGATAAGCTGATCGCCAGAAAGAAGGACTGGGACCCTAAGAAG
TACGGCGGCTTCGACAGCCCCACCGTGGCCTATTCTGTGCTGGTGGTGGCCAAAGTGGAAAAGGGCAAGT
CCAAGAAACTGAAGAGTGTGAAAGAGCTGCTGGGGATCACCATCATGGAAAGAAGCAGCTTCGAGAAGAA
TCCCATCGACTTTCTGGAAGCCAAGGGCTACAAAGAAGTGAAAAAGGACCTGATCATCAAGCTGCCTAAG
TACTCCCTGTTCGAGCTGGAAAACGGCCGGAAGAGAATGCTGGCCTCTGCCGGCGAACTGCAGAAGGGAA
ACGAACTGGCCCTGCCCTCCAAATATGTGAACTTCCTGTACCTGGCCAGCCACTATGAGAAGCTGAAGGG
CTCCCCCGAGGATAATGAGCAGAAACAGCTGTTTGTGGAACAGCACAAGCACTACCTGGACGAGATCATC
GAGCAGATCAGCGAGTTCTCCAAGAGAGTGATCCTGGCCGACGCTAATCTGGACAAAGTGCTGTCCGCCT
ACAACAAGCACCGGGATAAGCCCATCAGAGAGCAGGCCGAGAATATCATCCACCTGTTTACCCTGACCAA
TCTGGGAGCCCCTGCCGCCTTCAAGTACTTTGACACCACCATCGACCGGAAGAGGTACACCAGCACCAAA
GAGGTGCTGGACGCCACCCTGATCCACCAGAGCATCACCGGCCTGTACGAGACACGGATCGACCTGTCTC
AGCTGGGAGGCGACAAAAGGCCGGCGGCCACGAAAAAGGCCGGCCAGGCAAAAAAGAAAAAGTAAGAATT
CCTAGAGCTCGCTGATCAGCCTCGACTGTGCCTTCTAGTTGCCAGCCATCTGTTGTTTGCCCCTCCCCCG
TGCCTTCCTTGACCCTGGAAGGTGCCACTCCCACTGTCCTTTCCTAATAAAATGAGGAAATTGCATCGCA
TTGTCTGAGTAGGTGTCATTCTATTCTGGGGGGTGGGGTGGGGCAGGACAGCAAGGGGGAGGATTGGGAA
GAGAATAGCAGGCATGCTGGGGAGCGGCCGCAGGAACCCCTAGTGATGGAGTTGGCCACTCCCTCTCTGC
GCGCTCGCTCGCTCACTGAGGCCGGGCGACCAAAGGTCGCCCGACGCCCGGGCTTTGCCCGGGCGGCCTC
AGTGAGCGAGCGAGCGCGCAGCTGCCTGCAGGGGCGCCTGATGCGGTATTTTCTCCTTACGCATCTGTGC
GGTATTTCACACCGCATA
[95 nt withheld, positions 5969-6063]
T
[46 nt withheld, positions 6065-6110]
C
[141 nt withheld, positions 6112-6252]
CCTTTGACGTTGGAGTCCACGTTCTTT
[37 nt withheld, positions 6280-6316]
ACTCTATCTCGGGCTATTCTTTTGATTTATAAGGGATTTTGCCGATTTCGGTCTATTGGTTAAAAAATGA
GCTGATTTAACAAAAATTTAACGCGAATTTTAACAAAATATTAACGTTTACAATTTTATGGTGCACTCTC
AGTACAATCTGCTCTGATGCCGCATAGTTAAGCCAGCCCCGACACCCGCCAACACCCGCTGACGCGCCCT
GACGGGCTTGTCTGCTCCCGGCATCCGCTTACAGACAAGCTGTGACCGTCTCCGGGAGCTGCATGTGTCA
GAGGTTTTCACCGTCATCACCGAAACGCGCGAGACGAAAGGGCCTCGTGATACGCCTATTTTTATAGGTT
AATGTCATGATAATAATGGTTTCTTAGACGTCAGGTGGCACTTTTCGGGGAAATGTGCGCGGAACCCCTA
TTTGTTTATTTTTCTAAATACATTCAAATATGTATCCGCTCATGAGACAATAACCCTGATAAATGCTTCA
ATAATATTGAAAAAGGAAGAGTATGAGTATTCAACATTTCCGTGTCGCCCTTATTCCCTTTTTTGCGGCA
TTTTGCCTTCCTGTTTTTGCTCACCCAGAAACGCTGGTGAAAGTAAAAGATGCTGAAGATCAGTTGGGTG
CACGAGTGGGTTACATCGAACTGGATCTCAACAGCGGTAAGATCCTTGAGAGTTTTCGCCCCGAAGAACG
TTTTCCAATGATGAGCACTTTTAAAGTTCTGCTATGTGGCGCGGTATTATCCCGTATTGACGCCGGGCAA
GAGCAACTCGGTCGCCGCATACACTATTCTCAGAATGACTTGGTTGAGTACTCACCAGTCACAGAAAAGC
ATCTTACGGATGGCATGACAGTAAGAGAATTATGCAGTGCTGCCATAACCATGAGTGATAACACTGCGGC
CAACTTACTTCTGACAACGATCGGAGGACCGAAGGAGCTAACCGCTTTTTTGCACAACATGGGGGATCAT
GTAACTCGCCTTGATCGTTGGGAACCGGAGCTGAATGAAGCCATACCAAACGACGAGCGTGACACCACGA
TGCCTGTAGCAATGGCAACAACGTTGCGCAAACTATTAACTGGCGAACTACTTACTCTAGCTTCCCGGCA
ACAATTAATAGACTGGATGGAGGCGGATAAAGTTGCAGGACCACTTCTGCGCTCGGCCCTTCCGGCTGGC
TGGTTTATTGCTGATAAATCTGGAGCCGGTGAGCGTGGAAGCCGCGGTATCATTGCAGCACTGGGGCCAG
ATGGTAAGCCCTCCCGTATCGTAGTTATCTACACGACGGGGAGTCAGGCAACTATGGATGAACGAAATAG
ACAGATCGCTGAGATAGGTGCCTCACTGATTAAGCATTGGTAACTGTCAGACCAAGTTTACTCATATATA
CTTTAGATTGATTTAAAACTTCATTTTTAATTTAAAAGGATCTAGGTGAAGATCCTTTTTGATAATCTCA
TGACCAAAATCCCTTAACGTGAGTTTTCGTTCCACTGAGCGTCAGACCCCGTAGAAAAGATCAAAGGATC
TTCTTGAGATCCTTTTTTTCTGCGCGTAATCTGCTGCTTGCAAACAAAAAAACCACCGCTACCAGCGGTG
GTTTGTTTGCCGGATCAAGAGCTACCAACTCTTTTTCCGAAGGTAACTGGCTTCAGCAGAGCGCAGATAC
CAAATACTGTTCTTCTAGTGTAGCCGTAGTTAGGCCACCACTTCAAGAACTCTGTAGCACCGCCTACATA
CCTCGCTCTGCTAATCCTGTTACCAGTGGCTGCTGCCAGTGGCGATAAGTCGTGTCTTACCGGGTTGGAC
TCAAGACGATAGTTACCGGATAAGGCGCAGCGGTCGGGCTGAACGGGGGGTTCGTGCACACAGCCCAGCT
TGGAGCGAACGACCTACACCGAACTGAGATACCTACAGCGTGAGCTATGAGAAAGCGCCACGCTTCCCGA
AGGGAGAAAGGCGGACAGGTATCCGGTAAGCGGCAGGGTCGGAACAGGAGAGCGCACGAGGGAGCTTCCA
GGGGGAAACGCCTGGTATCTTTATAGTCCTGTCGGGTTTCGCCACCTCTGACTTGAGCGTCGATTTTTGT
GATGCTCGTCAGGGGGGCGGAGCCTATGGAAAAACGCCAGCAACGCGGCCTTTTTACGGTTCCTGGCCTT
TTGCTGGCCTTTTGCTCACATGT
